Addgene plasmid #250891: pK1_PLLacO1R3CIw_PLux*R1cI*
Purpose: Frame shifted cI protein expressed under PLux* promoter; wild type cI expressed under PLLacO1 promoter; component of BNeuAS6; p15A origin of replication
Depositing lab: Sangram Bagh. Depositing organization: Saha Institute of Nuclear Physics. Publication: Multicellular artificial neural network-type architectures demonstrate computational problem solving. Bonnerjee D, Chakraborty S, Mukherjee B, Basu R, Paul A, Bagh S. Nat Chem Biol. 2024 Nov;20(11):1524-1534. doi: 10.1038/s41589-024-01711-4. Epub 2024 Sep 16. PubMed 39285005.
Backbone
  Vector backbone: pZ
  Vector type: Synthetic Biology
Growth in bacteria
  Bacterial resistance: Chloramphenicol, 25 μg/mL
  Growth temperature: 37°C
  Growth strain: DH5alpha
  Copy number: Low Copy
Gene/Insert 1
  Gene/Insert name: Mutated cI
  Species: Bacteriophage Lambda
  Insert size (bp): 1830
  Mutation: cI* = Frame shifted cI protein; PLux* = Point mutation in PLux
  Promoter: PLux*
  Cloning method: Restriction Enzyme; 5′ cloning site Unspecified (unknown if destroyed); 3′ cloning site Unspecified (unknown if destroyed)
  Sequencing primers: 5′ Unspecified
Gene/Insert 2
  Gene/Insert name: Wild type cI
  Promoter: PLLacO1
  Cloning method: Restriction Enzyme; 5′ cloning site Unspecified (unknown if destroyed); 3′ cloning site Unspecified (unknown if destroyed)
  Sequencing primers: 5′ Unspecified
Terms and licenses: Academic/Nonprofit Terms; Industry Terms: Not Available to Industry
How to cite: pK1_PLLacO1R3CIw_PLux*R1cI* was a gift from Sangram Bagh (Addgene plasmid # 250891 ; http://n2t.net/addgene:250891 ; RRID:Addgene_250891)
