[The description below was written by a language model from this plasmid's Addgene catalogue record and pLannotate feature annotations shown in this document.]
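Description:
pK1_PLLacO1R3CIw_PLux*R1cI* is a 3.7 kb bacterial synthetic-biology plasmid built on the modular pZ vector framework for use in E. coli. It replicates from the p15A origin, catalogued here as low copy and compatible with ColE1-type plasmids in the same cell. It is selected with chloramphenicol through a cat promoter-driven chloramphenicol acetyltransferase gene followed by the lambda t0 terminator.

The payload consists of two tandem, same-orientation expression units for the bacteriophage lambda repressor cI, each closed by an rrnB T1 terminator. In the first unit, wild-type cI is driven by PLLacO1, a lambda PL-derived promoter carrying lac operators. The annotation shows two lac operator sites adjoining a segment labelled as a PLtetO-1 fragment, which probably reflects the shared PL core of these related promoters. Transcription is therefore repressed by LacI and induced by IPTG. In the second unit, a frame-shifted cI variant (cI*) sits under PLux*, a point-mutated version of the quorum-sensing Lux promoter. The feature table detects this coding region only as a partial lambda repressor match, consistent with the frameshift, and it does not annotate the PLux* promoter itself, which presumably lies in the unannotated gap upstream. The "R3" and "R1" labels in the name probably denote ribosome binding site variants, though the record does not define them.

The plasmid is one component of BNeuAS6, an engineered bacterial unit from work on multicellular artificial neural network-type architectures, in which chemically induced cells act as computing elements. The record does not state the downstream target of cI, the source of LacI or LuxR, or the role of the frame-shifted copy.
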