Features (pLannotate 1.2.2; 11 found; start..end, strand, type, name):
      1..17      +  protein_bind   lac operator: The lac repressor binds to the lac operator to inhibit transcription in E. coli. This inhibition can be relieved by adding lactose or isopropyl-β-D-thiogalactopyranoside (IPTG). lac repressor encoded by lacI
     24..40      +  protein_bind   lac operator: The lac repressor binds to the lac operator to inhibit transcription in E. coli. This inhibition can be relieved by adding lactose or isopropyl-β-D-thiogalactopyranoside (IPTG). lac repressor encoded by lacI
     40..72      +  promoter       PLtetO-1 promoter (fragment): modified phage lambda PL promoter with tet operator sites (Lutz and Bujard, 1997)
    100..813     +  CDS            λ repressor (sequence partly withheld): phage λ repressor; cI
    825..911     +  terminator     rrnB T1 terminator: Escherichia coli rrnB; transcription terminator T1 from the E. coli rrnB gene
   1044..1753    +  CDS            λ repressor (fragment) (sequence partly withheld): phage λ repressor; cI
   1765..1851    +  terminator     rrnB T1 terminator: Escherichia coli rrnB; transcription terminator T1 from the E. coli rrnB gene
   1961..2063    +  promoter       cat promoter: promoter of the E. coli cat gene encoding chloramphenicol acetyltransferase
   2064..2723    +  CDS            CmR: chloramphenicol acetyltransferase; cat; confers resistance to chloramphenicol
   2744..2838    +  terminator     lambda t0 terminator: transcription terminator from phage lambda
   2952..3497    +  rep_origin     p15A ori: Plasmids containing the medium-copy-number p15A origin of replication can be propagated in E. coli cells that contain a second plasmid with the ColE1 origin.
>Addgene plasmid #250891 | pK1_PLLacO1R3CIw_PLux*R1cI* | addgene full sequence | sequence record 500505 | Addgene NGS Result
TTGTGAGCGGATAACAATTGACATTGTGAGCGGATAACAAGATACTGAGCACATCAGCAGGACGCACTGA
CCGAATTCATTCGGGAGGAGTGCGGTACCATGAGCACAAAAAAGAAA
[261 nt withheld, positions 118-378]
ATGCAGCCGTCACTTAGAAGTGAGTATGAGTACCCTGTTTTTTCTCATGTTCAGGCAGGGATGTTCTCAC
CTGAGCTTAGAACCTTTACCAAAGGTGATGCGGAGAGATGGGTAAGCACAACCAAAAAAGCCAGTGATTC
TGCATTCTGGCTTGAGGTTGAAGGTAATTCCATGACCGCACCAACAGGCTCCAAGCCAAGCTTTCCTGAC
GGAATGTTAATTCTCGTTGACCCTGAGCAGGCTGTTGAGCCAGGTGATTTCTGCATAGCCAGACTTGGGG
GTGATGAGTTTACCTTCAAGAAACTGATCAGGGATAGCGGTCAGGTGTTTTTACAACCACTAAACCCACA
GTACCCAATGATCCCATGCAATGAGAGTTGTTCCGTTGTGGGGAAAGTTATCGCTAGTCAGTGGCCTGAA
GAGACGTTTGGCTGATCTAGAGGCATCAAATAAAACGAAAGGCTCAGTCGAAAGACTGGGCCTTTCGTTT
TATCTGTTGTTTGTCGGTGAACGCTCTCCTGAGTAGGACAAATCCGCCGCCCTAGACCTAGGAACAAATG
CGAGATCCTGGTAACTCGAGACCTGTAGGATCGTACAGGTTTACGCAAGAAAATGGTTTGTTACTTTCGA
ATAAAGAATTCATTAAAGAGGAGAAAGGTACCATGGCACAAAAAAGAAA
[261 nt withheld, positions 1058-1318]
ATGCAGCCGTCACTTAGAAGTGAGTATGAGTACCCTGTTTTTTCTCATGTTCAGGCAGGGATGTTCTCAC
CTGAGCTTAGAACCTTTACCAAAGGTGATGCGGAGAGATGGGTAAGCACAACCAAAAAAGCCAGTGATTC
TGCATTCTGGCTTGAGGTTGAAGGTAATTCCATGACCGCACCAACAGGCTCCAAGCCAAGCTTTCCTGAC
GGAATGTTAATTCTCGTTGACCCTGAGCAGGCTGTTGAGCCAGGTGATTTCTGCATAGCCAGACTTGGGG
GTGATGAGTTTACCTTCAAGAAACTGATCAGGGATAGCGGTCAGGTGTTTTTACAACCACTAAACCCACA
GTACCCAATGATCCCATGCAATGAGAGTTGTTCCGTTGTGGGGAAAGTTATCGCTAGTCAGTGGCCTGAA
GAGACGTTTGGCTGATCTAGAGGCATCAAATAAAACGAAAGGCTCAGTCGAAAGACTGGGCCTTTCGTTT
TATCTGTTGTTTGTCGGTGAACGCTCTCCTGAGTAGGACAAATCCGCCGCCCTAGACCTAGGAACAAATG
CGAGATCTTGATGTTGGCGTCTTCGTTGTCGACTGTTCGTCTTCGTCCCAGTAGACGTCGATATCTGGCG
AAAATGAGACGTTGATCGGCACGTAAGAGGTTCCAACTTTCACCATAATGAAATAAGATCACTACCGGGC
GTATTTTTTGAGTTATCGAGATTTTCAGGAGCTAAGGAAGCTAAAATGGAGAAAAAAATCACTGGATATA
CCACCGTTGATATATCCCAATGGCATCGTAAAGAACATTTTGAGGCATTTCAGTCAGTTGCTCAATGTAC
CTATAACCAGACCGTTCAGCTGGATATTACGGCCTTTTTAAAGACCGTAAAGAAAAATAAGCACAAGTTT
TATCCGGCCTTTATTCACATTCTTGCCCGCCTGATGAATGCTCATCCGGAATTCCGTATGGCAATGAAAG
ACGGTGAGCTGGTGATATGGGATAGTGTTCACCCTTGTTACACCGTTTTCCATGAGCAAACTGAAACGTT
TTCATCGCTCTGGAGTGAATACCACGACGATTTCCGGCAGTTTCTACACATATATTCGCAAGATGTGGCG
TGTTACGGTGAAAACCTGGCCTATTTCCCTAAAGGGTTTATTGAGAATATGTTTTTCGTCTCAGCCAATC
CCTGGGTGAGTTTCACCAGTTTTGATTTAAACGTGGCCAATATGGACAACTTCTTCGCCCCCGTTTTCAC
CATGGGCAAATATTATACGCAAGGCGACAAGGTGCTGATGCCGCTGGCGATTCAGGTTCATCATGCCGTT
TGTGATGGCTTCCATGTCGGCAGAATGCTTAATGAATTACAACAGTACTGCGATGAGTGGCAGGGCGGGG
CGTAATTTGATATCGAGCTCGCTTGGACTCCTGTTGATAGATCCAGTAATGACCTCAGAACTCCATCTGG
ATTTGTTCAGAACGCTCGGTTGCCGCCGGGCGTTTTTTATTGGTGAGAATCCAAGCACTAGTAACAACTT
ATATCGTATGGGGCTGACTTCAGGTGCTACATTTGAAGAGATAAATTGCACTGAAATCTAGAAATATTTT
ATCTGATTAATAAGATGATCTTCTTGAGATCGTTTTGGTCTGCGCGTAATCTCTTGCTCTGAAAACGAAA
AAACCGCCTTGCAGGGCGGTTTTTCGAAGGTTCTCTGAGCTACCAACTCTTTGAACCGAGGTAACTGGCT
TGGAGGAGCGCAGTCACCAAAACTTGTCCTTTCAGTTTAGCCTTAACCGGCGCATGACTTCAAGACTAAC
TCCTCTAAATCAATTACCAGTGGCTGCTGCCAGTGGTGCTTTTGCATGTCTTTCCGGGTTGGACTCAAGA
CGATAGTTACCGGATAAGGCGCAGCGGTCGGACTGAACGGGGGGTTCGTGCATACAGTCCAGCTTGGAGC
GAACTGCCTACCCGGAACTGAGTGTCAGGCGTGGAATGAGACAAACGCGGCCATAACAGCGGAATGACAC
CGGTAAACCGAAAGGCAGGAACAGGAGAGCGCACGAGGGAGCCGCCAGGGGGAAACGCCTGGTATCTTTA
TAGTCCTGTCGGGTTTCGCCACCACTGATTTGAGCGTCAGATTTCGTGATGCTTGTCAGGGGGGCGGAGC
CTATGGAAAAACGGCTTTGCCGCGGCCCTCTCACTTCCCTGTTAAGTATCTTCCTGGCATCTTCCAGACA
TGTTCTTTCCTGCGTTATCCCCTGATTCTGTGGATAACCGTATTACCGCCTTTGAGTGAGCTGATACCGC
TCGCCGCAGCCGAACGGTTGTTTTGGAGCACGGAACTGCAGAATGAATAGCTTCTGCCAGGATCCTGGTA
ACTCGAGAA
