>Addgene plasmid #250891 | pK1_PLLacO1R3CIw_PLux*R1cI* | depositor partial sequence | sequence record 495063 | Frame-shifted cI
GGTACCATGGCACAAAAAAGAAA
[261 nt withheld, positions 24-284]
ATGCAGCCGTCACTTAGAAGTGAGTATGAGTACCCTGTTTTTTCTCATGTTCAGGCAGGGATGTTCTCAC
CTGAGCTTAGAACCTTTACCAAAGGTGATGCGGAGAGATGGGTAAGCACAACCAAAAAAGCCAGTGATTC
TGCATTCTGGCTTGAGGTTGAAGGTAATTCCATGACCGCACCAACAGGCTCCAAGCCAAGCTTTCCTGAC
GGAATGTTAATTCTCGTTGACCCTGAGCAGGCTGTTGAGCCAGGTGATTTCTGCATAGCCAGACTTGGGG
GTGATGAGTTTACCTTCAAGAAACTGATCAGGGATAGCGGTCAGGTGTTTTTACAACCACTAAACCCACA
GTACCCAATGATCCCATGCAATGAGAGTTGTTCCGTTGTGGGGAAAGTTATCGCTAGTCAGTGGCCTGAA
GAGACGTTTGGCTGATCTAGA
