>Addgene plasmid #250891 | pK1_PLLacO1R3CIw_PLux*R1cI* | depositor partial sequence | sequence record 495064 | Wild type cI
GGTACCATGAGCACAAAAAAGAAA
[261 nt withheld, positions 25-285]
ATGCAGCCGTCACTTAGAAGTGAGTATGAGTACCCTGTTTTTTCTCATGTTCAGGCAGGGATGTTCTCAC
CTGAGCTTAGAACCTTTACCAAAGGTGATGCGGAGAGATGGGTAAGCACAACCAAAAAAGCCAGTGATTC
TGCATTCTGGCTTGAGGTTGAAGGTAATTCCATGACCGCACCAACAGGCTCCAAGCCAAGCTTTCCTGAC
GGAATGTTAATTCTCGTTGACCCTGAGCAGGCTGTTGAGCCAGGTGATTTCTGCATAGCCAGACTTGGGG
GTGATGAGTTTACCTTCAAGAAACTGATCAGGGATAGCGGTCAGGTGTTTTTACAACCACTAAACCCACA
GTACCCAATGATCCCATGCAATGAGAGTTGTTCCGTTGTGGGGAAAGTTATCGCTAGTCAGTGGCCTGAA
GAGACGTTTGGCTGATCTAGA
